Addgene plasmid #125166: pFB1.HMBP.PrS.JARID2
Purpose: Expresses human JARID2 in insect cells, , under a C3-cleavable (PreScission Protease) N-terminal hexahistidine-MBP tag.
Depositing lab: Chen Davidovich. Depositing organization: Monash University. Publication: RNA exploits an exposed regulatory site to inhibit the enzymatic activity of PRC2. Zhang Q, McKenzie NJ, Warneford-Thomson R, Gail EH, Flanigan SF, Owen BM, Lauman R, Levina V, Garcia BA, Schittenhelm RB, Bonasio R, Davidovich C. Nat Struct Mol Biol. 2019 Mar;26(3):237-247. doi: 10.1038/s41594-019-0197-y. Epub 2019 Mar 4. PubMed 30833789.
Backbone
  Vector backbone: pFB1.HMBP.A3.PrS.ybbR (parent pFast.Bac1)
  Backbone size w/o insert (bp): 5986
  Modifications to backbone: N-terminal His-MBP PreScission cleavage site
  Vector type: Insect Expression
Growth in bacteria
  Bacterial resistance: Ampicillin, 100 μg/mL
  Growth temperature: 37°C
  Growth strain: DH5alpha
  Copy number: Unknown
Gene/Insert
  Gene/Insert name: JARID2 (alt name: Protein Jumonji)
  Species: H. sapiens (human)
  Insert size (bp): 3741
  GenBank ID: 3720 3720
  Entrez Gene: JARID2 (a.k.a. DIDDF, JMJ)
  Promoter: Polyhedrin
  Tag / fusion protein: His-MBP (N terminal on backbone)
  Cloning method: Unknown
  Sequencing primers: 5′ U003F pFB1 GGATTATTCATACCGTCCCA; 3′ U004 [Univ. pFB1/pFBD[PH] R] CAAATGTGGTATGGCTGATT
Terms and licenses: Academic/Nonprofit Terms; Industry Terms: Not Available to Industry
How to cite: pFB1.HMBP.PrS.JARID2 was a gift from Chen Davidovich (Addgene plasmid # 125166 ; http://n2t.net/addgene:125166 ; RRID:Addgene_125166)
