[The description below was written by a language model from this plasmid's Addgene catalogue record and pLannotate feature annotations shown in this document.]
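Description:
pFB1.HMBP.PrS.JARID2 is a baculovirus transfer (donor) plasmid for producing human JARID2 in insect cells, built on a modified pFastBac1 backbone. In E. coli it replicates from a high-copy ColE1/pUC-type origin and is selected with ampicillin through the bla gene; an f1 phage origin is also present. The expression cassette lies between the Tn7L and Tn7R ends of a mini-Tn7 element, together with a gentamicin acetyltransferase gene driven by the integron Pc promoter. This is the standard pFastBac layout. It allows site-specific transposition of the cassette and gentamicin marker into a baculovirus shuttle genome (bacmid) held in a suitable E. coli host, and the resulting recombinant bacmid is then used to generate virus for infecting insect cells.

Within the transposable segment, the strong, very late polyhedrin promoter from Autographa californica nucleopolyhedrovirus drives a single fusion open reading frame, terminated by an SV40 polyadenylation signal. According to the record, the fusion begins with a hexahistidine tag and E. coli maltose-binding protein. The annotated MBP lacks a signal sequence and so stays cytosolic. A PreScission (3C) protease cleavage site follows, and then the JARID2 coding sequence of roughly 3.7 kb. The feature table annotates MBP and JARID2 but not the short His tag or the protease site, which are known only from the catalogue fields. The tandem tag supports nickel or amylose affinity purification and may aid solubility, and protease cleavage removes it from the purified protein.

JARID2 is an accessory subunit of Polycomb repressive complex 2, which deposits H3K27 methylation. The associated publication concerns RNA-mediated inhibition of PRC2 enzymatic activity, so the plasmid's likely use is preparing recombinant JARID2 for biochemical work on that complex.
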