Features (pLannotate 1.2.2; 16 found; start..end, strand, type, name):
    198..289     +  promoter       polyhedrin promoter: polh from Autographa californica; promoter for the baculovirus polyhedrin gene
    374..1471    +  CDS            MBP: maltose binding protein from E. coli; malE (mutated); This version of the gene does not encode a signal sequence, so MBP will remain in the cytosol.
   1535..5269    +  CDS            JARID2 (sequence withheld): JARD2_HUMAN - Also known as JMJ. Experimental evidence at protein level: Swiss-Prot protein existence level 1. Regulator of histone methyltransferase complexes that plays an essential role in embryonic development, including heart and liver development, neural tube fusion process and hematopoiesis (PubMed:20075857). Acts as an accessory subunit for the core PRC2 (Polycomb repressive complex 2) complex, which mediates histone H3K27 (H3K27me3) trimethylation on chromatin (PubMed:20075857, PubMed:29499137, PubMed:31959557). Binds DNA and mediates the recruitment of the PRC2 complex to target gene
   5332..5415    +  CDS            large T antigen (fragment): large T antigen from SV40 (simian virus 40)
   5438..5572    +  polyA_signal   SV40 poly(A) signal: SV40 polyadenylation signal
   5601..5766    -  mobile_element Tn7L: mini-Tn7 element (left end of the Tn7 transposon) Tn7
   5929..5945    +  CDS            lacZα (fragment): LacZα fragment of β-galactosidase; lacZ fragment
   5950..6404    +  rep_origin     f1 ori (sequence partly withheld): f1 bacteriophage origin of replication; arrow indicates direction of (+) strand synthesis
   6430..6534    +  promoter       AmpR promoter: bla
   6535..7395    +  CDS            AmpR: β-lactamase; bla; confers resistance to ampicillin, carbenicillin, and related antibiotics
   7566..8154    +  rep_origin     ori: high-copy-number ColE1/pMB1/pBR322/pUC origin of replication
   8329..8380    -  misc_feature   bom (fragment): basis of mobility region from pBR322
   8448..8672    -  mobile_element Tn7R: mini-Tn7 element (right end of the Tn7 transposon) Tn7
   8739..9272    -  CDS            GmR: gentamycin acetyltransferase; aacC1; confers resistance to gentamycin
   9442..9470    -  promoter       Pc promoter: intI1 (promoter lies within the coding sequence); class 1 integron promoter
   9448..173     -  CDS            YPR2_ECOLX (fragment) (across the origin): Protein predicted: Swiss-Prot protein existence level 4. From Escherichia coli.
>Addgene plasmid #125166 | pFB1.HMBP.PrS.JARID2 | addgene full sequence | sequence record 292457 | Addgene NGS Result
ACGGCAAGGTGCTGTGCACGGATCTGCCCTGGCTTCAGGAGATCGGAAGACCTCGGCCGTCGCGGCGCTT
GCCGGTGGTGCTGACCCCGGATGAAGTGGTTCGCATCCTCGGTTTTCTGGAAGGCGAGCATCGTTTGTTC
GCCCAGGACTCTAGCTATAGTTCTAGTGGTTGGCTACATACTCCGGAATATTAATAGATCATGGAGATAA
TTAAAATGATAACCATCTCGCAAATAAATAAGTATTTTACTGTTTTCGTAACAGTTTTGTAATAAAAAAA
CCTATAAATATTCCGGATTATTCATACCGTCCCACCATCGGGCGCGGATCTCGGTCCGAAACCATGGGTC
ATCACCATCATCATCACGGTACCAAAACTGAAGAAGGTAAACTGGTAATCTGGATTAACGGCGATAAAGG
CTATAACGGTCTCGCTGAAGTCGGTAAGAAATTCGAGAAAGATACCGGAATTAAAGTCACCGTTGAGCAT
CCGGATAAACTGGAAGAGAAATTCCCACAGGTTGCGGCAACTGGCGATGGCCCTGACATTATCTTCTGGG
CACACGACCGCTTTGGTGGCTACGCTCAATCTGGCCTGTTGGCTGAAATCACCCCGGACAAAGCGTTCCA
GGACAAGCTGTATCCGTTTACCTGGGATGCCGTACGTTACAACGGCAAGCTGATTGCTTACCCGATCGCT
GTTGAAGCGTTATCGCTGATTTATAACAAAGATCTGCTGCCGAACCCGCCAAAAACCTGGGAAGAGATCC
CGGCGCTGGATAAAGAACTGAAAGCGAAAGGTAAGAGCGCGCTGATGTTCAACCTGCAAGAACCGTACTT
CACCTGGCCGCTGATTGCTGCTGACGGGGGTTATGCGTTCAAGTATGAAAACGGCAAGTACGACATTAAA
GACGTGGGCGTGGATAACGCTGGCGCGAAAGCGGGTCTGACCTTCCTGGTTGACCTGATTAAAAACAAAC
ACATGAATGCAGACACCGATTACTCCATCGCAGAAGCTGCCTTTAATAAAGGCGAAACAGCGATGACCAT
CAACGGCCCGTGGGCATGGTCCAACATCGACACCAGCAAAGTGAATTATGGTGTAACGGTACTGCCGACC
TTCAAGGGTCAACCATCCAAACCGTTCGTTGGCGTGCTGAGCGCAGGTATTAACGCCGCCAGTCCGAACA
AAGAGCTGGCAAAAGAGTTCCTCGAAAACTATCTGCTGACTGATGAAGGTCTGGAAGCGGTTAATAAAGA
CAAACCGCTGGGTGCCGTAGCGCTGAAGTCTTACGAGGAAGAGTTGGCGAAAGATCCACGTATTGCCGCC
ACCATGGAAAACGCCCAGAAAGGTGAAATCATGCCGAACATCCCGCAGATGTCCGCTTTCTGGTATGCCG
TGCGTACTGCGGTGATCAACGCCGCCAGCGGTCGTCAGACTGTCGATGAAGCCCTGAAAGACGCGCAGAC
TGCGGCCGCAGGCACCGATTACGATATCCCAACGACCCTGGAAGTTCTGTTCCAGGGGCCCGG
[3736 nt withheld, positions 1534-5269]
TGATAATCTAGAGCCTGCAGTCTCGAGGCATGCGGTACCAAGCTTGTCGAGAAGTACTAGAGGATCATAA
TCAGCCATACCACATTTGTAGAGGTTTTACTTGCTTTAAAAAACCTCCCACACCTCCCCCTGAACCTGAA
ACATAAAATGAATGCAATTGTTGTTGTTAACTTGTTTATTGCAGCTTATAATGGTTACAAATAAAGCAAT
AGCATCACAAATTTCACAAATAAAGCATTTTTTTCACTGCATTCTAGTTGTGGTTTGTCCAAACTCATCA
ATGTATCTTATCATGTCTGGATCTGATCACTGATATCGCCTAGGAGATCCGAACCAGATAAGTGAAATCT
AGTTCCAAACTATTTTGTCATTTTTAATTTTCGTATTAGCTTACGACGCTACACCCAGTTCCCATCTATT
TTGTCACTCTTCCCTAAATAATCCTTAAAAACTCCATTTCCACCCCTCCCAGTTCCCAACTATTTTGTCC
GCCCACAGCGGGGCATTTTTCTTCCTGTTATGTTTTTAATCAAACATCCTGCCAACTCCATGTGACAAAC
CGTCATCTTCGGCTACTTTTTCTCTGTCACAGAATGAAAATTTTTCTGTCATCTCTTCGTTATTAATGTT
TGTAATTGACTGAATATCAACGCTTATTTGCAGCCTGAATGGCGAATGGG
[124 nt withheld, positions 5950-6073]
C
[91 nt withheld, positions 6075-6165]
A
[49 nt withheld, positions 6167-6215]
CCTTTGACGTTGGAGTCCACGTTCTT
[37 nt withheld, positions 6242-6278]
ACCCTATCTCGGTCTATTCTTTTGATTTATAAGGGATTTTGCCGATTTCGGCCTATTGGTTAAAAAATGA
GCTGATTTAACAAAAATTTAACGCGAATTTTAACAAAATATTAACGCTTACAATTTAGGTGGCACTTTTC
GGGGAAATGTGCGCGGAACCCCTATTTGTTTATTTTTCTAAATACATTCAAATATGTATCCGCTCATGAG
ACAATAACCCTGATAAATGCTTCAATAATATTGAAAAAGGAAGAGTATGAGTATTCAACATTTCCGTGTC
GCCCTTATTCCCTTTTTTGCGGCATTTTGCCTTCCTGTTTTTGCTCACCCAGAAACGCTGGTGAAAGTAA
AAGATGCTGAAGATCAGTTGGGTGCACGAGTGGGTTACATCGAACTGGATCTCAACAGCGGTAAGATCCT
TGAGAGTTTTCGCCCCGAAGAACGTTTTCCAATGATGAGCACTTTTAAAGTTCTGCTATGTGGCGCGGTA
TTATCCCGTATTGACGCCGGGCAAGAGCAACTCGGTCGCCGCATACACTATTCTCAGAATGACTTGGTTG
AGTACTCACCAGTCACAGAAAAGCATCTTACGGATGGCATGACAGTAAGAGAATTATGCAGTGCTGCCAT
AACCATGAGTGATAACACTGCGGCCAACTTACTTCTGACAACGATCGGAGGACCGAAGGAGCTAACCGCT
TTTTTGCACAACATGGGGGATCATGTAACTCGCCTTGATCGTTGGGAACCGGAGCTGAATGAAGCCATAC
CAAACGACGAGCGTGACACCACGATGCCTGTAGCAATGGCAACAACGTTGCGCAAACTATTAACTGGCGA
ACTACTTACTCTAGCTTCCCGGCAACAATTAATAGACTGGATGGAGGCGGATAAAGTTGCAGGACCACTT
CTGCGCTCGGCCCTTCCGGCTGGCTGGTTTATTGCTGATAAATCTGGAGCCGGTGAGCGTGGGTCTCGCG
GTATCATTGCAGCACTGGGGCCAGATGGTAAGCCCTCCCGTATCGTAGTTATCTACACGACGGGGAGTCA
GGCAACTATGGATGAACGAAATAGACAGATCGCTGAGATAGGTGCCTCACTGATTAAGCATTGGTAACTG
TCAGACCAAGTTTACTCATATATACTTTAGATTGATTTAAAACTTCATTTTTAATTTAAAAGGATCTAGG
TGAAGATCCTTTTTGATAATCTCATGACCAAAATCCCTTAACGTGAGTTTTCGTTCCACTGAGCGTCAGA
CCCCGTAGAAAAGATCAAAGGATCTTCTTGAGATCCTTTTTTTCTGCGCGTAATCTGCTGCTTGCAAACA
AAAAAACCACCGCTACCAGCGGTGGTTTGTTTGCCGGATCAAGAGCTACCAACTCTTTTTCCGAAGGTAA
CTGGCTTCAGCAGAGCGCAGATACCAAATACTGTTCTTCTAGTGTAGCCGTAGTTAGGCCACCACTTCAA
GAACTCTGTAGCACCGCCTACATACCTCGCTCTGCTAATCCTGTTACCAGTGGCTGCTGCCAGTGGCGAT
AAGTCGTGTCTTACCGGGTTGGACTCAAGACGATAGTTACCGGATAAGGCGCAGCGGTCGGGCTGAACGG
GGGGTTCGTGCACACAGCCCAGCTTGGAGCGAACGACCTACACCGAACTGAGATACCTACAGCGTGAGCT
ATGAGAAAGCGCCACGCTTCCCGAAGGGAGAAAGGCGGACAGGTATCCGGTAAGCGGCAGGGTCGGAACA
GGAGAGCGCACGAGGGAGCTTCCAGGGGGAAACGCCTGGTATCTTTATAGTCCTGTCGGGTTTCGCCACC
TCTGACTTGAGCGTCGATTTTTGTGATGCTCGTCAGGGGGGCGGAGCCTATGGAAAAACGCCAGCAACGC
GGCCTTTTTACGGTTCCTGGCCTTTTGCTCACATGTTCTTTCCTGCGTTATCCCCTGATTCTGTGGATAA
CCGTATTACCGCCTTTGAGTGAGCTGATACCGCTCGCCGCAGCCGAACGACCGAGCGCAGCGAGTCAGTG
AGCGAGGAAGCGGAAGAGCGCCTGATGCGGTATTTTCTCCTTACGCATCTGTGCGGTATTTCACACCGCA
TAGACCAGCCGCGTAACCTGGCAAAATCGGTTACGGTTGAGTAATAAATGGATGCCCTGCGTAAGCGGGT
GTGGGCGGACAATAAAGTCTTAAACTGAACAAAATAGATCTAAACTATGACAATAAAGTCTTAAACTAGA
CAGAATAGTTGTAAACTGAAATCAGTCCAGTTATGCTGTGAAAAAGCATACTGGACTTTTGTTATGGCTA
AAGCAAACTCTTCATTTTCTGAAGTGCAAATTGCCCGTCGTATTAAAGAGGGGCGTGGCCAAGGGCATGG
TAAAGACTATATTCGCGGCGTTGTGACAATTTACCGAACAACTCCGCGGCCGGGAAGCCGATCTCGGCTT
GAACGAATTGTTAGGTGGCGGTACTTGGGTCGATATCAAAGTGCATCACTTCTTCCCGTATGCCCAACTT
TGTATAGAGAGCCACTGCGGGATCGTCACCGTAATCTGCTTGCACGTAGATCACATAAGCACCAAGCGCG
TTGGCCTCATGCTTGAGGAGATTGATGAGCGCGGTGGCAATGCCCTGCCTCCGGTGCTCGCCGGAGACTG
CGAGATCATAGATATAGATCTCACTACGCGGCTGCTCAAACTTGGGCAGAACGTAAGCCGCGAGAGCGCC
AACAACCGCTTCTTGGTCGAAGGCAGCAAGCGCGATGAATGTCTTACTACGGAGCAAGTTCCCGAGGTAA
TCGGAGTCCGGCTGATGTTGGGAGTAGGTGGCTACGTCTCCGAACTCACGACCGAAAAGATCAAGAGCAG
CCCGCATGGATTTGACTTGGTCAGGGCCGAGCCTACATGTGCGAATGATGCCCATACTTGAGCCACCTAA
CTTTGTTTTAGGGCGACTGCCCTGCTGCGTAACATCGTTGCTGCTGCGTAACATCAAACATCGACCCACG
GCGTAACGCGCTTGCTGCTTGGATGCCCGAGGCATAGACTGTACAAAAAAACAGTCATAACAAGCCATGA
AAACCGCCACTGCGCCGTTACCACCGCTGCGTTCGGTCAAGGTTCTGGACCAGTTGCGTGAGCGCATACG
CTACTTGCATTACAGTTTACGAACCGAACAGGCTTATGTCAACTGGGTTCGTGCCTTCATCCGTTTCCAC
GGTGTGCGTCACCCGGCAACCTTGGGCAGCAGCGAAGTCGAGGCATTTCTGTCCTGGCTGGCGAACGAGC
GCAAGGTTTCGGTCTCCACGCATCGTCAGGCATTGGCGGCCTTGCTGTTCTTCT
