>Addgene plasmid #125166 | pFB1.HMBP.PrS.JARID2 | depositor partial sequence | sequence record 247412 | JARID2
[3738 nt withheld, positions 1-3738]
TGA
